Addgene plasmid #168303: HyPer7.2DAAO-CAV
Purpose: Chemogenetic fluorescent H2O2 reporter targeted to the caveolae
Depositing lab: Thomas Michel. Depositing organization: Brigham and Women's Hospital. Publication: Differential endothelial signaling responses elicited by chemogenetic H2O2 synthesis. Saeedi Saravi SS, Eroglu E, Waldeck-Weiermair M, Sorrentino A, Steinhorn B, Belousov V, Michel T. Redox Biol. 2020 Sep;36:101605. doi: 10.1016/j.redox.2020.101605. Epub 2020 Jun 16. PubMed 32590330.
Backbone
  Vector backbone: pCS2+
  Backbone size w/o insert (bp): 4095
  Total vector size (bp): 6898
  Vector type: Mammalian Expression
Growth in bacteria
  Bacterial resistance: Ampicillin, 100 μg/mL
  Growth temperature: 37°C
  Growth strain: DH5alpha
  Copy number: High Copy
Gene/Insert
  Gene/Insert name: HyPer7.2DAAO-CAV
  Species: Synthetic
  Insert size (bp): 2838
  Promoter: CMV
  Cloning method: Restriction Enzyme; 5′ cloning site EcoRI (not destroyed); 3′ cloning site XbaI (not destroyed)
  Sequencing primers: 5′ CGCGATGGCTGCCAAGTACA; 3′ TGACCATGATTACGCCAAGC
Resource information
  A portion of this plasmid was derived from a plasmid made by: Partial sequence (HyPer7.2) was a gif t from Vsevolod Belousov Lab.
Terms and licenses: Academic/Nonprofit Terms; Industry Terms: Not Available to Industry
How to cite: HyPer7.2DAAO-CAV was a gift from Thomas Michel (Addgene plasmid # 168303 ; http://n2t.net/addgene:168303 ; RRID:Addgene_168303)
