[The description below was written by a language model from this plasmid's Addgene catalogue record and pLannotate feature annotations shown in this document.]
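Description:
HyPer7.2DAAO-CAV is a mammalian expression plasmid built on the pCS2+ backbone, with a total size of about 6.9 kb. It is maintained in E. coli through a high-copy ColE1/pUC-type origin and selected with ampicillin via the β-lactamase gene. An f1 origin and remnants of the lac region (lacZα and lacI fragments, lac promoter and operator) are also present as backbone carry-over. Expression in mammalian cells is driven by the simian CMV IE94 enhancer/promoter typical of pCS2+ and terminated by an SV40 polyadenylation signal. An SP6 promoter sits upstream of the insert, and T7 and T3 promoters lie downstream in the reverse orientation. In pCS2-type vectors such phage promoters are generally used for in vitro transcription, although the record does not mention that use here.

The roughly 2.8 kb synthetic insert, cloned between EcoRI and XbaI, encodes a single fusion protein. In the annotated order it starts with a short N-terminal fragment of bovine endothelial nitric oxide synthase (NOS3), which presumably supplies the caveolae-targeting signal implied by the "CAV" in the name, though the record does not state this directly. Next comes a region containing a GFP-derived fluorescent domain, corresponding to the HyPer7.2 hydrogen peroxide biosensor. The last part is D-amino acid oxidase from the yeast Rhodotorula gracilis (Rhodosporidium toruloides). DAAO produces H2O2 when supplied with D-amino acid substrates, so the fusion pairs controllable, chemogenetic peroxide generation with fluorescent detection at the same subcellular site. The construct is intended for generating and monitoring localized H2O2 at caveolae, and the associated work concerns compartment-specific redox signaling in endothelial cells.
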