Features (pLannotate 1.2.2; 17 found; start..end, strand, type, name):
     17..259     +  CDS            NOS3 (fragment): NOS3_BOVIN - Experimental evidence at protein level: Swiss-Prot protein existence level 1. Produces nitric oxide (NO) which is implicated in vascular smooth muscle relaxation through a cGMP-mediated signal transduction pathway. NO mediates vascular endothelial growth factor (VEGF)-induced angiogenesis in coronary vessels and promotes blood clotting through the activation of platelets. From Bos taurus (Bovine).
    662..1387    +  CDS            cEGFP: cEGFP is a basic (constitutively fluorescent) green fluorescent protein published in 2008, derived from Aequorea victoria.
   1706..2800    +  CDS            DAO1: OXDA_RHOTO - Experimental evidence at protein level: Swiss-Prot protein existence level 1. This enzyme can effectively convert cephalosporin C into 7- beta-(5-carboxy-5-oxopentanamido)-cephalosporinic acid. From Rhodosporidium toruloides (Yeast) (Rhodotorula gracilis).
   2854..2871    -  promoter       T7 promoter (fragment): promoter for bacteriophage T7 RNA polymerase
   2876..3010    -  polyA_signal   SV40 poly(A) signal: SV40 polyadenylation signal
   3123..3141    -  promoter       T3 promoter: promoter for bacteriophage T3 RNA polymerase
   3186..3202    -  protein_bind   lac operator: The lac repressor binds to the lac operator to inhibit transcription in E. coli. This inhibition can be relieved by adding lactose or isopropyl-β-D-thiogalactopyranoside (IPTG). lac repressor encoded by lacI
   3210..3240    -  promoter       lac promoter: promoter for the E. coli lac operon
   3255..3276    -  protein_bind   CAP binding site: CAP binding activates transcription in the presence of cAMP. E. coli catabolite activator protein
   3289..3381    -  CDS            lacI (fragment): lac repressor; lacI; The lac repressor binds to the lac operator to inhibit transcription in E. coli. This inhibition can be relieved by adding lactose or isopropyl-β-D-thiogalactopyranoside (IPTG).
   3564..4152    -  rep_origin     ori: high-copy-number ColE1/pMB1/pBR322/pUC origin of replication
   4323..5183    -  CDS            AmpR: β-lactamase; bla; confers resistance to ampicillin, carbenicillin, and related antibiotics
   5184..5288    -  promoter       AmpR promoter: bla
   5341..5769    -  rep_origin     f1 ori (sequence partly withheld): f1 bacteriophage origin of replication; arrow indicates direction of (+) strand synthesis
   5774..5840    -  CDS            lacZα (fragment): LacZα fragment of β-galactosidase; lacZ fragment
   5847..6824    +  promoter       CMV IE94 promoter: enhancer/promoter region of simian cytomegalovirus major immediate early transcription unit IE94
   6859..6877    +  promoter       SP6 promoter: promoter for bacteriophage SP6 RNA polymerase
>Addgene plasmid #168303 | HyPer7.2DAAO-CAV | addgene full sequence | sequence record 330583 | Addgene NGS Result
TCTTTTTGCAGGATCCATGGGCAACTTGAAGAGTGTGGGCCAGGAGCCCGGGCCCCCCTGCGGCCTGGGG
CTGGGGCTGGGCCTCGGGCTATGCGGCAAGCAGGGCCCAGCCTCCCCGGCACCTGAGCCCAGCCGGGCCC
CCGCACCCGCCACCCCGCACGCGCCAGACCACAGCCCAGCTCCCAACAGCCCCACGCTGACCCGGCCTCC
GGAGGGGCCCAAGTTCCCTCGCGTGAAGAGATCTGAATTCGCCACCATGCACCTGGCTAATGAGGAGCAA
AACGAATTGGAAGGTGCTTTTAAGGTGGGCTTGATCTTTACCGTCGCCCCGTACTTGCTGCCTAAGTTGA
TCGTCAGCCTGCGCCGCACCGCCCCGAAGGTGCCTTTGATGTTGGAGGAGAATTACACCCACACCCTTAC
CGAGTCACTGAAACGCGGCGACGTTGACGCCATCATTGTGGCAGAGCCGTTTCAAGAGCCGGGTATTGTG
ACTGAACCTTTGTATGACGAGCCGTTTTTCGTTATCGTTCCGAAGGGCCATAGCTTCGAGGAGTTGGATG
CCGTTAGCCCTCGCATGTTGGGCGAAGAACAAGTTCTGCTTCTGACCGAGGGCAACTGTATGCGTGACCA
GGTGCTTAGCTCCGCCGGCTTCAACAGCAACAACGTCTATATCATGGCCGACAAGCAGAAGAACGGCATC
AAGGCCAACTTCAAGATCCGCCACAACGTCGAGGACGGCAGCGTGCAGCTCGCCGACCACTACCAGCAGA
ACACCCCCATCGGCGACGGCCCCGTGCTGCTGCCCGACAACCACTACCTGAGCTTCCAGTCCGTCCTGAG
CAAAGACCCCAACGAGAAGCGCGATCACATGGTCCTGCTGGAGTTCGTGACCGCCGCCGGGATCACTCTC
GGCATGGACGAGCTGTACAACGTGGATGGCGGTAGCGGTGGCACCGGCAGCAAGGGCGAGGAGCTGTTCA
CCGGGGTGGTGCCCATCCTGGTCGAGCTGGACGGCGACGTAAACGGCCACAAGTTCAGCGTGTCCGGCGA
GGGCGAGGGCGATGCCACCTACGGCAAGCTGACCCTGAAGCTGATCTGCACCACCGGCAAGCTGCCCGTG
CCCTGGCCCACCCTCGTGACCACCCTCAGCTACGGCCTGAAGTGCTTCGCCCGCTACCCCGACCACATGA
AGCAGCACGACTTCTTCAAGTCCGCCATGCCCGAAGGCTACGTCCAGGAGCGCACCATCTTCTTCAAGGA
CGACGGCAACTACAAGACCCGCGCCGAGGTGAAGTTCGAGGGCGACACCCTGGTGAACCGCATCGAGCTG
AAGGGCATCGGCTTCAAGGAGGACGGCAACATCCTGGGGCACAAGCTGGAGTACAACGGCCCCAGTTGCA
GCGAGCTTGCCGCCAAACAGCGCATTCAGGGTCTCACCAACACCCTTCAAGGCTCAAGCATCAATACCAT
CCGCCACATGGTTGCCAGTGGCTTGGCAATCAGCGTCTTGCCTGCCACTGCCCTTACCGAAAACGACCAC
ATGCTGTTTAGCATTATCCCGTTTGAAGGCACCCCGCCTAGCCGCCGCGTTGTCCTGGCCTATCGCCGCA
ACTTTGTCCGCCCTAAGGCCCTTTCAGCCATGAAAGCCGCAATTATGCAAAGCCAACTGCATGGTGTTAG
CTTCATCTGCGATGCTAGCAGTGGTCACAGCCAGAAGAGGGTGGTCGTGCTGGGCTCCGGAGTCATCGGG
CTCTCTGGCGCCCTGATTCTCGCTAGAAAAGGCTACTCCGTGCATATCCTGGCCAGAGACTTGCCTGAGG
ATGTCAGCTCCCAGACCTTCGCAAGCCCCTGGGCCGGAGCTAACTGGACACCATTTATGACCCTGACAGA
CGGACCCAGACAAGCCAAGTGGGAAGAGTCCACCTTCAAGAAATGGGTGGAGCTGGTTCCCACAGGCCAC
GCTATGTGGCTGAAAGGGACCAGAAGGTTTGCCCAGAATGAGGATGGCCTCCTGGGACATTGGTACAAGG
ACATCACCCCTAACTATAGGCCACTTCCACCTTCTGAATGTCCACCTGGAGCCATTGGAGTGACATACGA
CACCCTGAGCGTCCACGCTCCCAAGTATTGCAGATACCTTGCCAGAGAGCTGCAGAAACTTGGGGCTACC
TTCGAAAGGAGAACAGTGACTAGCCTGGAGCAAGCCTTCGATGGAGCTGACCTCGTGGTCAACGCCACCG
GGCTGGGAGCTAAGTCCATTGCCGGCATCGATGACCAGGCTGCCGAGCCCATTAGGGGACAGACCGTGCT
TGTCAAATCTCCCTGTAAGAGGTGCACAATGGATAGCTCCGACCCTGCTTCTCCCGCTTATATCATTCCT
AGACCAGGAGGAGAAGTGATCTGTGGCGGAACCTACGGAGTCGGCGATTGGGACCTGAGCGTGAATCCCG
AAACAGTCCAAAGGATTCTCAAGCACTGCCTGAGACTTGACCCTACCATTAGCTCCGATGGAACTATCGA
GGGCATTGAAGTGCTGAGACATAACGTTGGCCTGAGACCCGCCAGGAGAGGAGGACCTAGGGTGGAGGCT
GAAAGAATCGTCTTGCCCCTGGACCGGACCAAGAGCCCTCTCTCTCTGGGAAGAGGGTCCGCACGGGCTG
CAATGGAGAAGGAAGTGACCCTTGTCCACGCCTACGGCTTTAGTAGCGCAGGGTATCAGCAATCCTGGGG
AGCCGTGGAGGACGTGGCTCAGCTGGTCGATGAAGCCTTCCAAAGATACCACGGCGCAGCTAGGGAGAGC
CTGCCCCCCCTGGAGCGGCTGACCCTGTAAAAGCTTGCCTCGAGCCTCTAGAACTATAGTGAGTCGTATT
ACGTAGATCCAGACATGATAAGATACATTGATGAGTTTGGACAAACCACAACTAGAATGCAGTGAAAAAA
ATGCTTTATTTGTGAAATTTGTGATGCTATTGCTTTATTTGTAACCATTATAAGCTGCAATAAACAAGTT
AACAACAACAATTGCATTCATTTTATGTTTCAGGTTCAGGGGGAGGTGTGGGAGGTTTTTTAATTCGCGG
CCGCGGCGCCAATGCATTGGGCCCGGTACCCAGCTTTTGTTCCCTTTAGTGAGGGTTAATTGCGCGCTTG
GCGTAATCATGGTCATAGCTGTTTCCTGTGTGAAATTGTTATCCGCTCACAATTCCACACAACATACGAG
CCGGGAGCATAAAGTGTAAAGCCTGGGGTGCCTAATGAGTGAGCTAACTCACATTAATTGCGTTGCGCTC
ACTGCCCGCTTTCCAGTCGGGAAACCTGTCGTGCCAGCTGCATTAATGAATCGGCCAACGCGCGGGGAGA
GGCGGTTTGCGTATTGGGCGCTCTTCCGCTTCCTCGCTCACTGACTCGCTGCGCTCGGTCGTTCGGCTGC
GGCGAGCGGTATCAGCTCACTCAAAGGCGGTAATACGGTTATCCACAGAATCAGGGGATAACGCAGGAAA
GAACATGTGAGCAAAAGGCCAGCAAAAGGCCAGGAACCGTAAAAAGGCCGCGTTGCTGGCGTTTTTCCAT
AGGCTCCGCCCCCCTGACGAGCATCACAAAAATCGACGCTCAAGTCAGAGGTGGCGAAACCCGACAGGAC
TATAAAGATACCAGGCGTTTCCCCCTGGAAGCTCCCTCGTGCGCTCTCCTGTTCCGACCCTGCCGCTTAC
CGGATACCTGTCCGCCTTTCTCCCTTCGGGAAGCGTGGCGCTTTCTCATAGCTCACGCTGTAGGTATCTC
AGTTCGGTGTAGGTCGTTCGCTCCAAGCTGGGCTGTGTGCACGAACCCCCCGTTCAGCCCGACCGCTGCG
CCTTATCCGGTAACTATCGTCTTGAGTCCAACCCGGTAAGACACGACTTATCGCCACTGGCAGCAGCCAC
TGGTAACAGGATTAGCAGAGCGAGGTATGTAGGCGGTGCTACAGAGTTCTTGAAGTGGTGGCCTAACTAC
GGCTACACTAGAAGAACAGTATTTGGTATCTGCGCTCTGCTGAAGCCAGTTACCTTCGGAAAAAGAGTTG
GTAGCTCTTGATCCGGCAAACAAACCACCGCTGGTAGCGGTGGTTTTTTTGTTTGCAAGCAGCAGATTAC
GCGCAGAAAAAAAGGATCTCAAGAAGATCCTTTGATCTTTTCTACGGGGTCTGACGCTCAGTGGAACGAA
AACTCACGTTAAGGGATTTTGGTCATGAGATTATCAAAAAGGATCTTCACCTAGATCCTTTTAAATTAAA
AATGAAGTTTTAAATCAATCTAAAGTATATATGAGTAAACTTGGTCTGACAGTTACCAATGCTTAATCAG
TGAGGCACCTATCTCAGCGATCTGTCTATTTCGTTCATCCATAGTTGCCTGACTCCCCGTCGTGTAGATA
ACTACGATACGGGAGGGCTTACCATCTGGCCCCAGTGCTGCAATGATACCGCGAGACCCACGCTCACCGG
CTCCAGATTTATCAGCAATAAACCAGCCAGCCGGAAGGGCCGAGCGCAGAAGTGGTCCTGCAACTTTATC
CGCCTCCATCCAGTCTATTAATTGTTGCCGGGAAGCTAGAGTAAGTAGTTCGCCAGTTAATAGTTTGCGC
AACGTTGTTGCCATTGCTACAGGCATCGTGGTGTCACGCTCGTCGTTTGGTATGGCTTCATTCAGCTCCG
GTTCCCAACGATCAAGGCGAGTTACATGATCCCCCATGTTGTGCAAAAAAGCGGTTAGCTCCTTCGGTCC
TCCGATCGTTGTCAGAAGTAAGTTGGCCGCAGTGTTATCACTCATGGTTATGGCAGCACTGCATAATTCT
CTTACTGTCATGCCATCCGTAAGATGCTTTTCTGTGACTGGTGAGTACTCAACCAAGTCATTCTGAGAAT
AGTGTATGCGGCGACCGAGTTGCTCTTGCCCGGCGTCAATACGGGATAATACCGCGCCACATAGCAGAAC
TTTAAAAGTGCTCATCATTGGAAAACGTTCTTCGGGGCGAAAACTCTCAAGGATCTTACCGCTGTTGAGA
TCCAGTTCGATGTAACCCACTCGTGCACCCAACTGATCTTCAGCATCTTTTACTTTCACCAGCGTTTCTG
GGTGAGCAAAAACAGGAAGGCAAAATGCCGCAAAAAAGGGAATAAGGGCGACACGGAAATGTTGAATACT
CATACTCTTCCTTTTTCAATATTATTGAAGCATTTATCAGGGTTATTGTCTCATGAGCGGATACATATTT
GAATGTATTTAGAAAAATAAACAAATAGGGGTTCCGCGCACATTTCCCCGAAAAGTGCCACCTAAATTGT
AAGCGTTAATATTTTGTTAAAATTCGCGTTAAATTTTTGTTAAATCAGCTCATTTTTTAACCAATAGGCC
GAAATCGGCAAAATCCCTTATAAATCAAAAGAATAGACCGAGATAGGGT
[37 nt withheld, positions 5440-5476]
AAAGAACGTGGACTCCAACGTCAAAGG
[49 nt withheld, positions 5504-5552]
T
[91 nt withheld, positions 5554-5644]
G
[124 nt withheld, positions 5646-5769]
CCCATTCGCCATTCAGGCTGCGCAACTGTTGGGAAGGGCGATCGGTGCGGGCCTCTTCGCTATTACGCCA
GTCGACCGCCAATTCAATATGGCGTATATGGACTCATGCCAATTCAATATGGTGGATCTGGACCTGTGCC
AATTCAATATGGCGTATATGGACTCGTGCCAATTCAATATGGTGGATCTGGACCCCAGCCAATTCAATAT
GGCGGACTTGGCACCATGCCAATTCAATATGGCGGACCTGGCACTGTGCCAACTGGGGAGGGGTCTACTT
GGCACGGTGCCAAGTTTGAGGAGGGGTCTTGGCCCTGTGCCAAGTCCGCCATATTGAATTGGCATGGTGC
CAATAATGGCGGCCATATTGGCTATATGCCAGGATCAATATATAGGCAATATCCAATATGGCCCTATGCC
AATATGGCTATTGGCCAGGTTCAATACTATGTATTGGCCCTATGCCATATAGTATTCCATATATGGGTTT
TCCTATTGACGTAGATAGCCCCTCCCAATGGGCGGTCCCATATACCATATATGGGGCTTCCTAATACCGC
CCATAGCCACTCCCCCATTGACGTCAATGGTCTCTATATATGGTCTTTCCTATTGACGTCATATGGGCGG
TCCTATTGACGTATATGGCGCCTCCCCCATTGACGTCAATTACGGTAAATGGCCCGCCTGGCTCAATGCC
CATTGACGTCAATAGGACCACCCACCATTGACGTCAATGGGATGGCTCATTGCCCATTCATATCCGTTCT
CACGCCCCCTATTGACGTCAATGACGGTAAATGGCCCACTTGGCAGTACATCAATATCTATTAATAGTAA
CTTGGCAAGTACATTACTATTGGAAGTACGCCAGGGTACATTGGCAGTACTCCCATTGACGTCAATGGCG
GTAAATGGCCCGCGATGGCTGCCAAGTACATCCCCATTGACGTCAATGGGGAGGGGCAATGACGCAAATG
GGCGTTCCATTGACGTAAATGGGCGGTAGGCGTGCCTAATGGGAGGTCTATATAAGCAATGCTCGTTTAG
GGAACCGCCATTCTGCCTGGGGACGTCGGAGCAAGCTTGATTTAGGTGACACTATAGAATACAAGCTACT
TGT
